Addgene plasmid #83483: p2CT-His-MBP-Lbu_C2c2_R472A_H477A
Purpose: Bacterial expression of L. buccalis C2c2 CRISPR effector (HEPN nuclease 1 inactive mutant).
Depositing lab: Jennifer Doudna. Depositing organization: University of California, Berkeley. Publication: Two distinct RNase activities of CRISPR-C2c2 enable guide-RNA processing and RNA detection. East-Seletsky A, O'Connell MR, Knight SC, Burstein D, Cate JH, Tjian R, Doudna JA. Nature. 2016 Sep 26. doi: 10.1038/nature19802. PubMed 27669025.
Backbone
  Vector backbone: p2CT
  Backbone size w/o insert (bp): 5960
  Total vector size (bp): 9437
  Vector type: Bacterial Expression, CRISPR
Growth in bacteria
  Bacterial resistance: Ampicillin, 100 μg/mL
  Growth temperature: 37°C
  Growth strain: DH5alpha
  Copy number: Unknown
Gene/Insert
  Gene/Insert name: Lbu_C2c2_R472A_H477A (alt name: LbuCas13a)
  Species: Leptotrichia buccalis
  Insert size (bp): 3477
  Mutation: R472A, H477A
  GenBank ID: GI_506250229
  Tag / fusion protein: His6-MBP (N terminal on insert)
  Cloning method: Ligation Independent Cloning
  Sequencing primers: 5′ MBP forward
Terms and licenses: Academic/Nonprofit Terms; Industry Terms: Not Available to Industry
Depositor comments: Codon Optimized for E. Coli expression. His-MBP fusion tag can be removed by TEV protease
How to cite: p2CT-His-MBP-Lbu_C2c2_R472A_H477A was a gift from Jennifer Doudna (Addgene plasmid # 83483 ; http://n2t.net/addgene:83483 ; RRID:Addgene_83483)
