[The description below was written by a language model from this plasmid's Addgene catalogue record and pLannotate feature annotations shown in this document.]
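Description:
p2CT-His-MBP-Lbu_C2c2_R472A_H477A is a 9,437 bp bacterial expression plasmid built on the p2CT backbone for producing a mutant form of the Leptotrichia buccalis C2c2 (LbuCas13a) CRISPR effector in E. coli. The backbone is pBR322-like. It carries a ColE1/pMB1-type origin together with the bom mobility region and the rop gene, which normally holds copy number down, although the catalogue lists copy number as unknown. Selection is by ampicillin through a bla cassette. Two fragments of the tetracycline resistance gene and its promoter flank the expression cassette, which suggests the cassette interrupts that gene, so tetracycline resistance should not be expected to be functional.

The expression cassette is driven by a T7 promoter with the phage gene 10 ribosome binding site and ends at a T7 terminator, so expression requires a host that supplies T7 RNA polymerase. The open reading frame encodes an N-terminal 6xHis tag, a signal-sequence-free maltose binding protein that stays in the cytosol, a TEV protease site, and then the 3,477 bp E. coli codon-optimized cas13a coding sequence, which was inserted by ligation independent cloning. The His tag and MBP support affinity purification, MBP is commonly used to aid solubility, and the depositor notes that TEV protease removes the whole fusion tag. A short annotated fragment resembling a T7 gene 10B solubility tag lies between the insert and the terminator and is probably residual vector sequence.

The R472A and H477A substitutions inactivate the first HEPN nuclease domain. The purified protein therefore serves as a catalytically impaired variant, useful as a control or for dissecting the contributions of the enzyme's separate RNase activities in guide RNA processing and target RNA cleavage.
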