Features (pLannotate 1.2.2; 17 found; start..end, strand, type, name):
    104..208     +  promoter       AmpR promoter: bla
    209..1069    +  CDS            AmpR: β-lactamase; bla; confers resistance to ampicillin, carbenicillin, and related antibiotics
   1240..1828    +  rep_origin     ori: high-copy-number ColE1/pMB1/pBR322/pUC origin of replication
   2014..2156    -  misc_feature   bom: basis of mobility region from pBR322
   2258..2449    -  CDS            rop: Rop protein, which maintains plasmids at low copy number; rop
   2466..2846    +  CDS            YPB1_ECOLX: Protein predicted: Swiss-Prot protein existence level 4. From Escherichia coli.
   3088..3988    -  CDS            TcR (fragment): tetracycline efflux protein; tet; confers resistance to tetracycline
   4010..4028    +  promoter       T7 promoter: promoter for bacteriophage T7 RNA polymerase
   4117..4139    +  RBS            RBS: efficient ribosome binding site from bacteriophage T7 gene 10 (Olins and Rangwala, 1989)
   4159..4176    +  CDS            6xHis: 6xHis affinity tag
   4186..5286    +  CDS            MBP: maltose binding protein from E. coli; malE (mutated); This version of the gene does not encode a signal sequence, so MBP will remain in the cytosol.
   5341..5357    +  CDS            TEV site (fragment): tobacco etch virus (TEV) protease recognition and cleavage site
   5368..8844    +  CDS            cas13a: CS13A_LEPBD - Also known as c2c2
   8930..8979    +  CDS            SET1 (fragment): solubility-enhancement tag derived from T7 phage gene 10B
   8987..9034    +  terminator     T7 terminator: transcription terminator for bacteriophage T7 RNA polymerase
   9060..9352    -  CDS            TcR (fragment): tetracycline efflux protein; tet; confers resistance to tetracycline
   9400..9428    -  promoter       tet promoter: E. coli promoter for tetracycline efflux protein gene
>Addgene plasmid #83483 | p2CT-His-MBP-Lbu_C2c2_R472A_H477A | depositor full sequence | sequence record 159294 | p2CT-His-MBP-Lbu_C2c2_R472A_H477A sequence 9437 bps
TTCTTGAAGACGAAAGGGCCTCGTGATACGCCTATTTTTATAGGTTAATGTCATGATAATAATGGTTTCT
TAGACGTCAGGTGGCACTTTTCGGGGAAATGTGCGCGGAACCCCTATTTGTTTATTTTTCTAAATACATT
CAAATATGTATCCGCTCATGAGACAATAACCCTGATAAATGCTTCAATAACATTGAAAAAGGAAGAGTAT
GAGTATTCAACATTTCCGTGTCGCCCTTATTCCCTTTTTTGCGGCATTTTGCCTTCCTGTTTTTGCTCAC
CCAGAAACGCTGGTGAAAGTAAAAGATGCTGAAGATCAGTTGGGTGCACGAGTGGGTTACATCGAACTGG
ATCTCAACAGCGGTAAGATCCTTGAGAGTTTTCGCCCCGAAGAACGTTTTCCAATGATGAGCACTTTTAA
AGTTCTGCTATGTGGCGCGGTATTATCCCGTGTTGACGCCGGGCAAGAGCAACTCGGTCGCCGCATACAC
TATTCTCAGAATGACTTGGTTGAGTACTCACCAGTCACAGAAAAGCATCTTACGGATGGCATGACAGTAA
GAGAATTATGCAGTGCTGCCATAACCATGAGTGATAACACTGCGGCCAACTTACTTCTGACAACGATCGG
AGGACCGAAGGAGCTAACCGCTTTTTTGCACAACATGGGGGATCATGTAACTCGCCTTGATCGTTGGGAA
CCGGAGCTGAATGAAGCCATACCAAACGACGAGCGTGACACCACGATGCCTGCAGCAATGGCAACAACGT
TGCGCAAACTATTAACTGGCGAACTACTTACTCTAGCTTCCCGGCAACAATTAATAGACTGGATGGAGGC
GGATAAAGTTGCAGGACCACTTCTGCGCTCGGCCCTTCCGGCTGGCTGGTTTATTGCTGATAAATCTGGA
GCCGGTGAGCGTGGGTCTCGCGGTATCATTGCAGCACTGGGGCCAGATGGTAAGCCCTCCCGTATCGTAG
TTATCTACACGACGGGGAGTCAGGCAACTATGGATGAACGAAATAGACAGATCGCTGAGATAGGTGCCTC
ACTGATTAAGCATTGGTAACTGTCAGACCAAGTTTACTCATATATACTTTAGATTGATTTAAAACTTCAT
TTTTAATTTAAAAGGATCTAGGTGAAGATCCTTTTTGATAATCTCATGACCAAAATCCCTTAACGTGAGT
TTTCGTTCCACTGAGCGTCAGACCCCGTAGAAAAGATCAAAGGATCTTCTTGAGATCCTTTTTTTCTGCG
CGTAATCTGCTGCTTGCAAACAAAAAAACCACCGCTACCAGCGGTGGTTTGTTTGCCGGATCAAGAGCTA
CCAACTCTTTTTCCGAAGGTAACTGGCTTCAGCAGAGCGCAGATACCAAATACTGTCCTTCTAGTGTAGC
CGTAGTTAGGCCACCACTTCAAGAACTCTGTAGCACCGCCTACATACCTCGCTCTGCTAATCCTGTTACC
AGTGGCTGCTGCCAGTGGCGATAAGTCGTGTCTTACCGGGTTGGACTCAAGACGATAGTTACCGGATAAG
GCGCAGCGGTCGGGCTGAACGGGGGGTTCGTGCACACAGCCCAGCTTGGAGCGAACGACCTACACCGAAC
TGAGATACCTACAGCGTGAGCTATGAGAAAGCGCCACGCTTCCCGAAGGGAGAAAGGCGGACAGGTATCC
GGTAAGCGGCAGGGTCGGAACAGGAGAGCGCACGAGGGAGCTTCCAGGGGGAAACGCCTGGTATCTTTAT
AGTCCTGTCGGGTTTCGCCACCTCTGACTTGAGCGTCGATTTTTGTGATGCTCGTCAGGGGGGCGGAGCC
TATGGAAAAACGCCAGCAACGCGGCCTTTTTACGGTTCCTGGCCTTTTGCTGGCCTTTTGCTCACATGTT
CTTTCCTGCGTTATCCCCTGATTCTGTGGATAACCGTATTACCGCCTTTGAGTGAGCTGATACCGCTCGC
CGCAGCCGAACGACCGAGCGCAGCGAGTCAGTGAGCGAGGAAGCGGAAGAGCGCCTGATGCGGTATTTTC
TCCTTACGCATCTGTGCGGTATTTCACACCGCATATATGGTGCACTCTCAGTACAATCTGCTCTGATGCC
GCATAGTTAAGCCAGTATACACTCCGCTATCGCTACGTGACTGGGTCATGGCTGCGCCCCGACACCCGCC
AACACCCGCTGACGCGCCCTGACGGGCTTGTCTGCTCCCGGCATCCGCTTACAGACAAGCTGTGACCGTC
TCCGGGAGCTGCATGTGTCAGAGGTTTTCACCGTCATCACCGAAACGCGCGAGGCAGCTGCGGTAAAGCT
CATCAGCGTGGTCGTGAAGCGATTCACAGATGTCTGCCTGTTCATCCGCGTCCAGCTCGTTGAGTTTCTC
CAGAAGCGTTAATGTCTGGCTTCTGATAAAGCGGGCCATGTTAAGGGCGGTTTTTTCCTGTTTGGTCACT
GATGCCTCCGTGTAAGGGGGATTTCTGTTCATGGGGGTAATGATACCGATGAAACGAGAGAGGATGCTCA
CGATACGGGTTACTGATGATGAACATGCCCGGTTACTGGAACGTTGTGAGGGTAAACAACTGGCGGTATG
GATGCGGCGGGACCAGAGAAAAATCACTCAGGGTCAATGCCAGCGCTTCGTTAATACAGATGTAGGTGTT
CCACAGGGTAGCCAGCAGCATCCTGCGATGCAGATCCGGAACATAATGGTGCAGGGCGCTGACTTCCGCG
TTTCCAGACTTTACGAAACACGGAAACCGAAGACCATTCATGTTGTTGCTCAGGTCGCAGACGTTTTGCA
GCAGCAGTCGCTTCACGTTCGCTCGCGTATCGGTGATTCATTCTGCTAACCAGTAAGGCAACCCCGCCAG
CCTAGCCGGGTCCTCAACGACAGGAGCACGATCATGCGCACCCGTGGCCAGGACCCAACGCTGCCCGAGA
TGCGCCGCGTGCGGCTGCTGGAGATGGCGGACGCGATGGATATGTTCTGCCAAGGGTTGGTTTGCGCATT
CACAGTTCTCCGCAAGAATTGATTGGCTCCAATTCTTGGAGTGGTGAATCCGTTAGCGAGGTGCCGCCGG
CTTCCATTCAGGTCGAGGTGGCCCGGCTCCATGCACCGCGACGCAACGCGGGGAGGCAGACAAGGTATAG
GGCGGCGCCTACAATCCATGCCAACCCGTTCCATGTGCTCGCCGAGGCGGCATAAATCGCCGTGACGATC
AGCGGTCCAGTGATCGAAGTTAGGCTGGTAAGAGCCGCGAGCGATCCTTGAAGCTGTCCCTGATGGTCGT
CATCTACCTGCCTGGACAGCATGGCCTGCAACGCGGGCATCCCGATGCCGCCGGAAGCGAGAAGAATCAT
AATGGGGAAGGCCATCCAGCCTCGCGTCGCGAACGCCAGCAAGACGTAGCCCAGCGCGTCGGCCGCCATG
CCGGCGATAATGGCCTGCTTCTCGCCGAAACGTTTGGTGGCGGGACCAGTGACGAAGGCTTGAGCGAGGG
CGTGCAAGATTCCGAATACCGCAAGCGACAGGCCGATCATCGTCGCGCTCCAGCGAAAGCGGTCCTCGCC
GAAAATGACCCAGAGCGCTGCCGGCACCTGTCCTACGAGTTGCATGATAAAGAAGACAGTCATAAGTGCG
GCGACGATAGTCATGCCCCGCGCCCACCGGAAGGAGCTGACTGGGTTGAAGGCTCTCAAGGGCATCGGTC
GACGCTCTCCCTTATGCGACTCCTGCATTAGGAAGCAGCCCAGTAGTAGGTTGAGGCCGTTGAGCACCGC
CGCCGCAAGGAATGGTGCATGCAAGGAGATGGCGCCCAACAGTCCCCCGGCCACGGGGCCTGCCACCATA
CCCACGCCGAAACAAGCGCTCATGAGCCCGAAGTGGCGAGCCCGATCTTCCCCATCGGTGATGTCGGCGA
TATAGGCGCCAGCAACCGCACCTGTGGCGCCGGTGATGCCGGCCACGATGCGTCCGGCGTAGAGGATCGA
GATCTCGATCCCGCGAAATTAATACGACTCACTATAGGGAGACCACAACGGTTTCCCTCTAGTGCCGGCT
CCGGAGAGCTCTTTAATTAAGCGGCCGCCCTGCAGGACTCGAGTTCTAGAAATAATTTTGTTTAACTTTA
AGAAGGAGATATACATATGAAATCTTCTCACCATCACCATCACCATGGTTCTTCTATGAAAATCGAAGAA
GGTAAACTGGTAATCTGGATTAACGGCGATAAAGGCTATAACGGTCTCGCTGAAGTCGGTAAGAAATTCG
AGAAAGATACCGGAATTAAAGTCACCGTTGAGCATCCGGATAAACTGGAAGAGAAATTCCCACAGGTTGC
GGCAACTGGCGATGGCCCTGACATTATCTTCTGGGCACACGACCGCTTTGGTGGCTACGCTCAATCTGGC
CTGTTGGCTGAAATCACCCCGGACAAAGCGTTCCAGGACAAGCTGTATCCGTTTACCTGGGATGCCGTAC
GTTACAACGGCAAGCTGATTGCTTACCCGATCGCTGTTGAAGCGTTATCGCTGATTTATAACAAAGATCT
GCTGCCGAACCCGCCAAAAACCTGGGAAGAGATCCCGGCGCTGGATAAAGAACTGAAAGCGAAAGGTAAG
AGCGCGCTGATGTTCAACCTGCAAGAACCGTACTTCACCTGGCCGCTGATTGCTGCTGACGGGGGTTATG
CGTTCAAGTATGAAAACGGCAAGTACGACATTAAAGACGTGGGCGTGGATAACGCTGGCGCGAAAGCGGG
TCTGACCTTCCTGGTTGACCTGATTAAAAACAAACACATGAATGCAGACACCGATTACTCCATCGCAGAA
GCTGCCTTTAATAAAGGCGAAACAGCGATGACCATCAACGGCCCGTGGGCATGGTCCAACATCGACACCA
GCAAAGTGAATTATGGTGTAACGGTACTGCCGACCTTCAAGGGTCAACCATCCAAACCGTTCGTTGGCGT
GCTGAGCGCAGGTATTAACGCCGCCAGTCCGAACAAAGAGCTGGCAAAAGAGTTCCTCGAAAACTATCTG
CTGACTGATGAAGGTCTGGAAGCGGTTAATAAAGACAAACCGCTGGGTGCCGTAGCGCTGAAGTCTTACG
AGGAAGAGTTGGCGAAAGATCCACGTATTGCCGCCACTATGGAAAACGCCCAGAAAGGTGAAATCATGCC
GAACATCCCGCAGATGTCCGCTTTCTGGTATGCCGTGCGTACTGCGGTGATCAACGCCGCCAGCGGTCGT
CAGACTGTCGATGAAGCCCTGAAAGACGCGCAGACTAATTCGAGCTCGAACAACAACAACAATAACAATA
ACAACAACCTCGGGATCGAGGAAAACCTGTACTTCCAATCCAATGCAATGAAAGTGACGAAGGTAGGAGG
CATTTCGCATAAGAAGTACACGTCCGAAGGCCGCTTAGTGAAGTCAGAATCGGAAGAAAATCGCACAGAC
GAACGTCTGTCGGCGTTGCTTAATATGCGCCTTGACATGTATATCAAGAATCCCAGCAGCACGGAAACCA
AGGAAAATCAAAAACGCATTGGGAAATTAAAGAAATTCTTCTCAAACAAAATGGTCTATCTTAAAGACAA
TACCTTGAGTTTGAAGAATGGGAAAAAGGAGAACATTGATCGTGAGTATTCTGAGACTGACATCCTTGAG
AGCGATGTCCGTGACAAGAAAAACTTCGCCGTGTTGAAAAAGATCTATCTGAATGAAAACGTGAACTCGG
AGGAATTGGAAGTTTTTCGTAACGACATTAAGAAGAAACTGAACAAAATCAACAGCCTGAAGTACTCATT
TGAAAAGAATAAGGCGAATTATCAAAAGATTAATGAGAATAACATCGAGAAGGTTGAAGGTAAGTCAAAG
CGTAACATTATTTACGATTATTATCGTGAGTCAGCGAAACGTGACGCTTATGTAAGCAATGTGAAAGAAG
CCTTTGATAAGCTTTACAAGGAAGAGGACATTGCAAAACTTGTTCTTGAAATTGAGAACCTTACGAAGTT
AGAGAAATACAAGATTCGCGAGTTCTACCACGAAATTATTGGACGTAAGAATGACAAGGAAAACTTTGCA
AAAATCATCTACGAAGAAATCCAGAATGTTAATAACATGAAAGAGTTGATCGAGAAGGTACCGGACATGA
GTGAGTTGAAAAAGAGCCAAGTATTTTACAAGTATTACTTAGACAAAGAAGAGTTGAACGACAAGAACAT
CAAATACGCGTTTTGTCATTTCGTGGAAATCGAAATGAGTCAGTTGCTGAAGAACTACGTATATAAGCGC
TTAAGTAATATCTCGAATGACAAAATTAAGCGTATCTTTGAATACCAGAACTTGAAAAAATTGATCGAAA
ATAAGCTGTTAAACAAACTTGACACGTACGTCCGTAATTGTGGAAAGTATAATTATTATTTGCAAGACGG
CGAAATTGCCACTTCAGATTTCATCGCCCGCAACCGTCAGAATGAAGCGTTTCTTCGCAACATCATTGGG
GTGTCATCTGTGGCCTACTTTTCTCTTCGCAACATTCTTGAAACGGAGAACGAGAATGATATTACTGGGC
GTATGCGCGGCAAAACAGTTAAGAACAATAAAGGTGAAGAGAAGTACGTGTCCGGAGAAGTTGATAAGAT
CTATAATGAAAATAAGAAGAACGAGGTTAAGGAGAACTTAAAAATGTTCTATTCGTACGATTTCAATATG
GACAACAAGAATGAAATCGAAGATTTCTTCGCCAACATCGACGAGGCGATTTCTTCCATCGCTCACGGTA
TTGTCGCCTTCAACTTGGAATTAGAAGGTAAGGATATCTTTGCGTTCAAGAACATTGCGCCATCCGAAAT
CTCAAAGAAGATGTTTCAGAATGAGATTAACGAGAAAAAACTGAAATTGAAGATCTTTCGTCAACTGAAC
TCTGCCAACGTGTTCCGCTATCTCGAAAAGTATAAAATTCTGAATTACCTTAAACGTACACGCTTCGAGT
TTGTCAATAAAAATATCCCATTCGTCCCGTCTTTCACCAAATTATATTCGCGCATTGATGACCTGAAGAA
TAGTCTTGGGATTTACTGGAAAACTCCGAAAACAAACGACGACAATAAGACTAAGGAGATTATTGATGCC
CAAATCTATTTGCTTAAAAACATCTATTACGGGGAGTTCCTGAATTATTTCATGTCGAACAATGGTAATT
TCTTTGAGATTTCTAAAGAAATCATCGAATTGAACAAGAACGATAAACGCAACTTAAAGACTGGGTTTTA
CAAGCTGCAAAAGTTTGAAGACATCCAGGAGAAGATTCCAAAGGAATACTTGGCGAATATCCAGTCCCTG
TACATGATTAATGCCGGTAATCAGGACGAAGAAGAAAAGGACACTTATATTGATTTCATTCAAAAGATCT
TCTTAAAGGGATTTATGACGTATCTTGCTAATAACGGTCGTTTAAGTCTGATTTACATCGGCTCGGATGA
AGAAACAAATACGTCATTAGCAGAAAAGAAGCAAGAGTTTGACAAGTTCTTGAAGAAGTACGAGCAGAAC
AATAATATCAAGATCCCCTATGAGATCAATGAATTCCTGCGTGAGATCAAACTGGGAAACATCCTGAAGT
ATACTGAGCGTTTAAACATGTTCTACCTTATCTTAAAGCTTTTGAATCACAAGGAGCTGACAAATCTGAA
GGGTAGTCTTGAAAAATATCAGTCTGCCAATAAGGAAGAAGCGTTCTCTGACCAATTGGAGTTAATTAAC
CTGCTTAACCTTGACAACAACCGCGTGACGGAAGACTTCGAATTAGAGGCCGACGAGATTGGAAAATTTC
TTGATTTCAATGGCAACAAAGTTAAGGATAACAAGGAACTGAAAAAGTTCGATACAAACAAGATCTACTT
TGACGGCGAGAACATTATCAAACACCGTGCCTTCTACAATATTAAGAAATATGGCATGTTAAACTTACTG
GAGAAAATTGCCGACAAGGCTGGATACAAGATCTCGATCGAAGAGCTGAAGAAATACTCCAATAAAAAGA
ATGAGATCGAGAAGAACCATAAGATGCAGGAAAATCTGCACCGCAAATACGCTCGTCCCCGTAAAGACGA
GAAGTTTACAGATGAGGACTATGAAAGTTACAAGCAAGCTATTGAGAATATTGAGGAGTACACCCACCTT
AAGAACAAGGTAGAATTCAATGAGCTGAATTTACTGCAGGGCCTGTTGCTGCGCATTTTACATCGTTTAG
TCGGATATACCTCAATTTGGGAACGCGATCTGCGCTTCCGCCTTAAAGGTGAGTTCCCAGAAAACCAATA
CATCGAAGAGATCTTCAACTTTGAAAATAAGAAGAACGTGAAGTACAAAGGGGGTCAGATTGTAGAGAAA
TACATTAAATTCTACAAGGAATTACATCAAAATGATGAAGTTAAGATCAACAAGTACAGTTCCGCGAATA
TCAAGGTGTTGAAGCAAGAAAAGAAGGACCTTTATATTCGAAATTACATCGCCCACTTCAATTATATTCC
TCACGCCGAGATCTCACTGCTGGAAGTCCTTGAAAATTTGCGTAAATTGCTGTCCTACGATCGCAAACTG
AAAAATGCCGTAATGAAATCAGTAGTTGATATCCTTAAGGAGTATGGTTTTGTAGCCACATTCAAAATCG
GGGCGGACAAGAAGATCGGTATTCAGACACTGGAGAGCGAAAAAATCGTGCATCTTAAGAATCTTAAGAA
GAAGAAGTTAATGACTGACCGCAATTCCGAGGAACTTTGCAAATTGGTGAAGATTATGTTTGAATACAAA
ATGGAAGAGAAAAAGTCTGAAAACTAATAACATTGGAAGTGGATAACGGATCCGCGATCGCGGCGCGCCA
CCTGGTGGCCGGCCGGTACCACGCGTGCGCGCTGATCCGGCTGCTAACAAAGCCCGAAAGGAAGCTGAGT
TGGCTGCTGCCACCGCTGAGCAATAACTAGCATAACCCCTTGGGGCCTCTAAACGGGTCTTGAGGGGTTT
TTTGCTGAAAGGAGGAACTATATCCGGATATCCACAGGACGGGTGTGGTCGCCATGATCGCGTAGTCGAT
AGTGGCTCCAAGTAGCGAAGCGAGCAGGACTGGGCGGCGGCCAAAGCGGTCGGACAGTGCTCCGAGAACG
GGTGCGCATAGAAATTGCATCAACGCATATAGCGCTAGCAGCACGCCATAGTGACTGGCGATGCTGTCGG
AATGGACGATATCCCGCAAGAGGCCCGGCAGTACCGGCATAACCAAGCCTATGCCTACAGCATCCAGGGT
GACGGTGCCGAGGATGACGATGAGCGCATTGTTAGATTTCATACACGGTGCCTGACTGCGTTAGCAATTT
AACTGTGATAAACTACCGCATTAAAGCTTATCGATGATAAGCTGTCAAACATGAGAA
