>Addgene plasmid #83483 | p2CT-His-MBP-Lbu_C2c2_R472A_H477A | addgene partial sequence | sequence record 164217 | MBP-F 5'-GATGAAGCCCTGAAAGACGCGCAG-3'
TAACAATAACAACAACCTCGGGATCGAGGAAAACCTGTACTTCCAATCCAATGCAATGAAAGTGACGAAG
GTAGGAGGCATTTCGCATAAGAAGTACACGTCCGAAGGCCGCTTAGTGAAGTCAGAATCGGAAGAAAATC
GCACAGACGAACGTCTGTCGGCGTTGCTTAATATGCGCCTTGACATGTATATCAAGAATCCCAGCAGCAC
GGAAACCAAGGAAAATCAAAAACGCATTGGGAAATTAAAGAAATTCTTCTCAAACAAAATGGTCTATCTT
AAAGACAATACCTTGAGTTTGAAGAATGGGAAAAAGGAGAACATTGATCGTGAGTATTCTGAGACTGACA
TCCTTGAGAGCGATGTCCGTGACAAGAAAAACTTCGCCGTGTTGAAAAAGATCTATCTGAATGAAAACGT
GAACTCGGAGGAATTGGAAGTTTTTCGTAACGACATTAAGAAGAAACTGAACAAAATCAACAGCCTGAAG
TACTCATTTGAAAAGAATAAGGCGAATTATCAAAAGATTAATGAGAATAACATCGAGAAGGTTGAAGGTA
AGTCAAAGCGTAACATTATTTACGATTATTATCGTGAGTCAGCGAAACGTGACGCTTATGTAAGCAATGT
GAAAGAAGCCTTTGATAAGCTTTACAAGGAAGAGGACATTGCAAAACTTGTTCTTGAAATTGAGAACCTT
ACGAAGTTAGAGAAATACAAGATTCGCGAGTTCTACCACGAAATTATTGGACGTAAGAATGACAAGGAAA
ACTTTGCAAAAATCATCTACGAAGAAATCCAGAATGTTAATAACATGAAAGAGTTGATCGAGAAGG
