>Addgene plasmid #83483 | p2CT-His-MBP-Lbu_C2c2_R472A_H477A | addgene partial sequence | sequence record 164218 | T7term 5'-GCTAGTTATTGCTCAGCGG-3'
GTTAGCAGCCGGATCAGCGCGCACGCGTGGTACCGGCCGGCCACCAGGTGGCGCGCCGCGATCGCGGATC
CGTTATCCACTTCCAATGTTATTAGTTTTCAGACTTTTTCTCTTCCATTTTGTATTCAAACATAATCTTC
ACCAATTTGCAAAGTTCCTCGGAATTGCGGTCAGTCATTAACTTCTTCTTCTTAAGATTCTTAAGATGCA
CGATTTTTTCGCTCTCCAGTGTCTGAATACCGATCTTCTTGTCCGCCCCGATTTTGAATGTGGCTACAAA
ACCATACTCCTTAAGGATATCAACTACTGATTTCATTACGGCATTTTTCAGTTTGCGATCGTAGGACAGC
AATTTACGCAAATTTTCAAGGACTTCCAGCAGTGAGATCTCGGCGTGAGGAATATAATTGAAGTGGGCGA
TGTAATTGCGAATATAAAGGTCCTTCTTTTCTTGCTTCAACACCTTGATATTCGCGGAACTGTACTTGTT
GATCTTAACTTCATCATTTTGATGTAATTCCTTGTAGAATTTAATGTATTTCTCTACAATCTGACCCCCT
TTGTACTTCACGTTCTTCTTATTTTCAAAGTTGAAGATCTCTTCGATGTATTGGTTTTCTGGGAACTCAC
CTTTAAGGCGGAAGCGCAGATCGCGTTCCCAAATTGAGGTATATCCGACTAAACGATGTAAAATGCGCAG
CAACAGGCCCTGCAGTAAATTCAGCTCATTGAATTCTACCTTGTTCTTAAGGTGGGTGTACTCCTCAATA
TTCTCAATAGCTTGCTTGTAACTTTCATAGTCCTCATCTGTAAACTTCTCGTCTTTACGGGGACGAGCGT
ATTTGCGGTGCAGATTTTCCTGCATCTTATGGTTCTTCTCGATCTCATTCT
