>Addgene plasmid #83483 | p2CT-His-MBP-Lbu_C2c2_R472A_H477A | addgene partial sequence | sequence record 164219 | Lbu-C2c2-Fwd 5'-ggtgtcatctgtggcctact-3'
GATATTACTGGGCGTATGCGCGGCAAAACAGTTAAGAACAATAAAGGTGAAGAGAAGTACGTGTCCGGAG
AAGTTGATAAGATCTATAATGAAAATAAGAAGAACGAGGTTAAGGAGAACTTAAAAATGTTCTATTCGTA
CGATTTCAATATGGACAACAAGAATGAAATCGAAGATTTCTTCGCCAACATCGACGAGGCGATTTCTTCC
ATCGCTCACGGTATTGTCGCCTTCAACTTGGAATTAGAAGGTAAGGATATCTTTGCGTTCAAGAACATTG
CGCCATCCGAAATCTCAAAGAAGATGTTTCAGAATGAGATTAACGAGAAAAAACTGAAATTGAAGATCTT
TCGTCAACTGAACTCTGCCAACGTGTTCCGCTATCTCGAAAAGTATAAAATTCTGAATTACCTTAAACGT
ACACGCTTCGAGTTTGTCAATAAAAATATCCCATTCGTCCCGTCTTTCACCAAATTATATTCGCGCATTG
ATGACCTGAAGAATAGTCTTGGGATTTACTGGAAAACTCCGAAAACAAACGACGACAATAAGACTAAGGA
GATTATTGATGCCCAAATCTATTTGCTTAAAAACATCTATTACGGGGAGTTCCTGAATTATTTCATGTCG
AACAATGGTAATTTCTTTGAGATTTCTAAAGAAATCATCGAATTGAACAAGAACGATAAACGCAACTTAA
AGACTGGGTTTTACAAGCTGCAAAAGTTTGAAGACATCCAGGAGAAGATTCCAAAGGAATACTTGGCGAA
TATCCAGTCCCTGTACATGATTAATGCCGGTAATCAGGACGAAGAAGAAAAGGACACTTATATTGATTTC
ATTCAAAAGATCTTCTTAAAGGGATTTATGACGTATCTTGCTAATAACGGTCGTTTAAGTCTGATTTACA
TCGGCTCGGATGAAGAAACAAATACGTCATTAGCAG
